Addgene plasmid #111473: B3-3
Purpose: Glu-tRNA synthetase
Depositing lab: Cheemeng Tan. Depositing organization: University of California, Davis. Publication: Synthetic microbial consortia enable rapid assembly of pure translation machinery. Villarreal F, Contreras-Llano LE, Chavez M, Ding Y, Fan J, Pan T, Tan C. Nat Chem Biol. 2018 Jan;14(1):29-35. doi: 10.1038/nchembio.2514. Epub 2017 Nov 13. PubMed 29131146.
Backbone
  Vector backbone: pSC101
  Vector type: Bacterial Expression
Growth in bacteria
  Bacterial resistance: Kanamycin, 50 μg/mL
  Growth temperature: 37°C
  Growth strain: DH5alpha
  Copy number: Low Copy
Gene/Insert
  Gene/Insert name: Glu-tRNA synthetase
  Tag / fusion protein: 6xHis (C terminal on backbone)
  Cloning method: Gibson Cloning
Terms and licenses: Academic/Nonprofit Terms; Industry Terms: Not Available to Industry
Depositor comments: Gene comes from E.coli.
How to cite: B3-3 was a gift from Cheemeng Tan (Addgene plasmid # 111473 ; http://n2t.net/addgene:111473 ; RRID:Addgene_111473)
