[The description below was written by a language model from this plasmid's Addgene catalogue record and pLannotate feature annotations shown in this document.]
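Description:
B3-3 is a low-copy bacterial expression plasmid built on a pSC101 backbone that carries the Escherichia coli gene for glutamyl-tRNA synthetase (gltX). It replicates through the pSC101 origin together with the Rep101 (RepA) protein encoded alongside it, which the origin needs in order to function. This arrangement keeps the plasmid at a low copy number. Selection is by kanamycin, conferred by the neo/nptII aminoglycoside phosphotransferase gene, which is followed by a lambda t0 terminator. The annotation also picks up short fragments of a Tn5 transposase and a tetracycline efflux gene. These appear to be non-functional remnants of earlier backbone construction rather than working parts.

The expression cassette has a pET-style layout. A T7 promoter is followed directly by a lac operator, then the strong ribosome binding site from phage T7 gene 10, the gltX coding sequence, and a T7 terminator. Transcription therefore depends on a host that supplies T7 RNA polymerase, and lac repressor holds it off until an inducer such as IPTG is added. The catalogue entry lists a C-terminal 6xHis tag contributed by the backbone, which would allow purification by metal-affinity chromatography, although the feature table does not annotate the tag as a separate feature. A short hit to a T7 gene 10B-derived solubility tag lies between the end of gltX and the terminator and is probably just vector-derived sequence. The insert was introduced by Gibson assembly.

The associated publication describes using synthetic microbial consortia to assemble purified translation machinery. B3-3 evidently serves as the source of His-tagged Glu-tRNA synthetase, one component of that reconstituted protein synthesis system.
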