Features (pLannotate 1.2.2; 12 found; start..end, strand, type, name):
      1..120     -  CDS            tnpA (fragment): TN5P_ECOLX - Also known as tnp. Experimental evidence at protein level: Swiss-Prot protein existence level 1. Mediates transposition of transposon Tn5 by a 'cut and paste' mechanism. First, the monomeric transposase binds the 19 bp inverted DNA repeats flanking the transposon. Then, dimerization of the DNA- bound transposase creates a synaptic DNA complex. After nicking of the first DNA strand, excision of the transposon proceeds through a series of intermediates. The transposase then mediates the insertion of the transposon at a new site by strand transfer. The activity of the wild- type tran
    200..218     +  promoter       T7 promoter: promoter for bacteriophage T7 RNA polymerase
    219..243     +  protein_bind   lac operator: The lac repressor binds to the lac operator to inhibit transcription in E. coli. This inhibition can be relieved by adding lactose or isopropyl-β-D-thiogalactopyranoside (IPTG). lac repressor encoded by lacI
    258..280     +  RBS            RBS: efficient ribosome binding site from bacteriophage T7 gene 10 (Olins and Rangwala, 1989)
    293..1699    +  CDS            gltX: SYE_ECOLI - Experimental evidence at protein level: Swiss-Prot protein existence level 1. Phosphorylation of GltX by HipA prevents it from being charged, leading to an increase in uncharged tRNA(Glu). This induces amino acid starvation and the stringent response via RelA/SpoT and increased (p)ppGpp levels, which inhibits replication, transcription, translation and cell wall synthesis, reducing growth and leading to multidrug resistance and persistence (PubMed:24095282, PubMed:24343429). Overexpression of GltX prevents HipA-induced growth arrest, persister formation and increases in (p)ppGpp le
   1751..1800    +  CDS            SET1 (fragment): solubility-enhancement tag derived from T7 phage gene 10B
   1808..1855    +  terminator     T7 terminator: transcription terminator for bacteriophage T7 RNA polymerase
   1878..1939    -  CDS            TcR (fragment): tetracycline efflux protein; tet; confers resistance to tetracycline
   2464..3414    -  CDS            Rep101: RepA protein needed for replication with the pSC101 origin; rep101
   3462..3684    -  rep_origin     pSC101 ori: low-copy replication origin that requires the Rep101 protein
   4176..4270    -  terminator     lambda t0 terminator: transcription terminator from phage lambda
   4304..5095    -  CDS            neo: KKA2_KLEPN - Also known as kan, nptII. Experimental evidence at protein level: Swiss-Prot protein existence level 1. Resistance to kanamycin, neomycin, paromomycin, ribostamycin, butirosin and gentamicin B. From Klebsiella pneumoniae.
>Addgene plasmid #111473 | B3-3 | addgene full sequence | sequence record 213284 | Addgene NGS Result
GATCTTGATCCCCTGCGCCATCAGATCCTTGGCGGCAAGAAAGCCATCCAGTTTACTTTGCAGGGCTTCC
CAACCTTACCAGAGGGCGCCCCAGCTGGCAATTCCGACGTCTAAGAAACCATTATTATCATGACATTAAC
CTATAAAAATAGGCGTATCACGAGGCCCTTTCGTCTTCACCTCGATGATCCCGCGAAATTAATACGACTC
ACTATAGGGGAATTGAGAGCGGATAACAATTCCCCTCTAGAAATAATTTTGTTTAACTTTAAGAAGGAGA
TATACCATGCATAAAATCAAAACTCGCTTCGCGCCAAGCCCAACAGGCTATCTGCACGTTGGCGGCGCGC
GTACTGCTCTTTACTCCTGGCTTTTTGCACGTAACCACGGCGGTGAGTTCGTGCTGCGTATTGAAGACAC
CGATCTTGAGCGTTCCACGCCGGAAGCTATCGAAGCCATTATGGATGGCATGAACTGGCTGAGCCTGGAG
TGGGATGAAGGTCCGTACTACCAGACCAAACGTTTTGATCGCTACAACGCGGTGATCGATCAGATGCTGG
AAGAGGGCACTGCTTATAAATGCTATTGCTCTAAAGAGCGCCTGGAAGCGCTGCGCGAAGAGCAAATGGC
GAAAGGTGAGAAGCCGCGTTATGACGGTCGCTGCCGCCACAGCCATGAGCATCATGCTGATGATGAACCG
TGTGTTGTACGTTTTGCTAACCCGCAGGAAGGTTCTGTTGTTTTTGACGATCAGATCCGTGGTCCGATCG
AGTTCAGCAACCAGGAACTGGACGATCTTATTATCCGCCGTACCGATGGTTCCCCAACCTATAACTTCTG
TGTGGTTGTCGATGACTGGGATATGGAAATCACCCACGTTATCCGTGGCGAAGACCATATCAACAACACG
CCACGCCAGATCAACATTCTTAAGGCCCTGAAAGCGCCGGTGCCGGTTTACGCGCACGTTTCTATGATCA
ATGGCGATGACGGTAAAAAACTGTCCAAACGTCACGGGGCAGTCAGCGTAATGCAGTATCGTGATGACGG
TTATTTGCCAGAAGCACTGCTGAACTATCTGGTGCGTCTGGGCTGGTCCCACGGCGATCAGGAAATCTTC
ACTCGTGAAGAGATGATCAAATACTTCACTTTGAATGCCGTCAGCAAATCTGCCAGTGCGTTCAACACCG
ACAAGCTGCTGTGGCTGAACCATCACTACATTAACGCGCTGCCGCCGGAGTATGTTGCTACTCACTTACA
GTGGCACATTGAGCAGGAAAATATCGATACCCGTAACGGCCCGCAGCTGGCTGATCTGGTGAAACTGCTG
GGCGAACGCTGCAAGACGCTGAAAGAGATGGCACAGAGCTGCCGTTATTTCTACGAAGATTTTGCTGAGT
TCGATGCCGACGCCGCGAAAAAACATCTGCGTCCGGTAGCGCGTCAGCCGCTGGAAGTGGTTCGTGACAA
ACTGGCCGCGATTACTGACTGGACCGCTGAAAACGTTCATCACGCTATTCAGGCGACGGCGGATGAGCTG
GAAGTGGGTATGGGTAAAGTTGGTATGCCGCTGCGTGTCGCCGTAACCGGTGCGGGGCAGTCTCCAGCAC
TGGATGTTACCGTTCACGCAATTGGTAAGACCCGCAGTATCGAGCGTATCAACAAAGCGCTGGATTTTAT
TGCTGAACGCGAAAATCAGCAGCATCATCATCACCATCATTAAAGCAGAGGCCATATGCTCGAGGATCCG
GCTGCTAACAAAGCCCGAAAGGAAGCTGAGTTGGCTGCTGCCACCGCTGAGCAATAACTAGCATAACCCC
TTGGGGCCTCTAAACGGGTCTTGAGGGGTTTTTTGCTGAAAGGAGGAACTATATCCGGATATCCCGCAAG
AGGCCCGGCAGTACCGGCATAACCAAGCCTATGCCTACAGCATCCAGGGCCTAGGGTACGGGTTTTGCTG
CCCGCAAACGGGCTGTTCTGGTGTTGCTAGTTTGTTATCAGAATCGCAGATCCGGCTTCAGCCGGTTTGC
CGGCTGAAAGCGCTATTTCTTCCAGAATTGCCATGATTTTTTCCCCACGGGAGGCGTCACTGGCTCCCGT
GTTGTCGGCAGCTTTGATTCGATAAGCAGCATCGCCTGTTTCAGGCTGTCTATGTGTGACTGTTGAGCTG
TAACAAGTTGTCTCAGGTGTTCAATTTCATGTTCTAGTTGCTTTGTTTTACTGGTTTCACCTGTTCTATT
AGGTGTTACATGCTGTTCATCTGTTACATTGTCGATCTGTTCATGGTGAACAGCTTTGAATGCACCAAAA
ACTCGTAAAAGCTCTGATGTATCTATCTTTTTTACACCGTTTTCATCTGTGCATATGGACAGTTTTCCCT
TTGATATGTAACGGTGAACAGTTGTTCTACTTTTGTTTGTTAGTCTTGATGCTTCACTGATAGATACAAG
AGCCATAAGAACCTCAGATCCTTCCGTATTTAGCCAGTATGTTCTCTAGTGTGGTTCGTTGTTTTTGCGT
GAGCCATGAGAACGAACCATTGAGATCATACTTACTTTGCATGTCACTCAAAAATTTTGCCTCAAAACTG
GTGAGCTGAATTTTTGCAGTTAAAGCATCGTGTAGTGTTTTTCTTAGTCCGTTATGTAGGTAGGAATCTG
ATGTAATGGTTGTTGGTATTTTGTCACCATTCATTTTTATCTGGTTGTTCTCAAGTTCGGTTACGAGATC
CATTTGTCTATCTAGTTCAACTTGGAAAATCAACGTATCAGTCGGGCGGCCTCGCTTATCAACCACCAAT
TTCATATTGCTGTAAGTGTTTAAATCTTTACTTATTGGTTTCAAAACCCATTGGTTAAGCCTTTTAAACT
CATGGTAGTTATTTTCAAGCATTAACATGAACTTAAATTCATCAAGGCTAATCTCTATATTTGCCTTGTG
AGTTTTCTTTTGTGTTAGTTCTTTTAATAACCACTCATAAATCCTCATAGAGTATTTGTTTTCAAAAGAC
TTAACATGTTCCAGATTATATTTTATGAATTTTTTTAACTGGAAAAGATAAGGCAATATCTCTTCACTAA
AAACTAATTCTAATTTTTCGCTTGAGAACTTGGCATAGTTTGTCCACTGGAAAATCTCAAAGCCTTTAAC
CAAAGGATTCCTGATTTCCACAGTTCTCGTCATCAGCTCTCTGGTTGCTTTAGCTAATACACCATAAGCA
TTTTCCCTACTGATGTTCATCATCTGAGCGTATTGGTTATAAGTGAACGATACCGTCCGTTCTTTCCTTG
TAGGGTTTTCAATCGTGGGGTTGAGTAGTGCCACACAGCATAAAATTAGCTTGGTTTCATGCTCCGTTAA
GTCATAGCGACTAATCGCTAGTTCATTTGCTTTGAAAACAACTAATTCAGACATACATCTCAATTGGTCT
AGGTGATTTTAATCACTATACCAATTGAGATGGGCTAGTCAATGATAATTACTAGTCCTTTTCCTTTGAG
TTGTGGGTATCTGTAAATTCTGCTAGACCTTTGCTGGAAAACTTGTAAATTCTGCTAGACCCTCTGTAAA
TTCCGCTAGACCTTTGTGTGTTTTTTTTGTTTATATTCAAGTGGTTATAATTTATAGAATAAAGAAAGAA
TAAAAAAAGATAAAAAGAATAGATCCCAGCCCTGTGTATAACTCACTACTTTAGTCAGTTCCGCAGTATT
ACAAAAGGATGTCGCAAACGCTGTTTGCTCCTCTACAAAACAGACCTTAAAACCCTAAAGGCTTAAGTAG
CACCCTCGCAAGCTCGGGCAAATCGCTGAATATTCCTTTTGTCTCCGACCATCAGGCACCTGAGTCGCTG
TCTTTTTCGTGACATTCAGTTCGCTGCGCTCACGGCTCTGGCAGTGAATGGGGGTAAATGGCACTACAGG
CGCCTTTTATGGATTCATGCAAGGAAACTACCCATAATACAAGAAAAGCCCGTCACGGGCTTCTCAGGGC
GTTTTATGGCGGGTCTGCTATGTGGTGCTATCTGACTTTTTGCTGTTCAGCAGTTCCTGCCCTCTGATTT
TCCAGTCTGACCACTTCGGATTATCCCGTGACAGGTCATTCAGACTGGCTAATGCACCCAGTAAGGCAGC
GGTATCATCAACAGGCTTACCCGTCTTACTGTCCCTAGTGCTTGGATTCTCACCAATAAAAAACGCCCGG
CGGCAACCGAGCGTTCTGAACAAATCCAGATGGAGTTCTGAGGTCATTACTGGATCTATCAACAGGAGTC
CAAGCGAGCTCTCGAACCCCAGAGTCCCGCTCAGAAGAACTCGTCAAGAAGGCGATAGAAGGCGATGCGC
TGCGAATCGGGAGCGGCGATACCGTAAAGCACGAGGAAGCGGTCAGCCCATTCGCCGCCAAGCTCTTCAG
CAATATCACGGGTAGCCAACGCTATGTCCTGATAGCGGTCCGCCACACCCAGCCGGCCACAGTCGATGAA
TCCAGAAAAGCGGCCATTTTCCACCATGATATTCGGCAAGCAGGCATCGCCATGGGTCACGACGAGATCC
TCGCCGTCGGGCATGCGCGCCTTGAGCCTGGCGAACAGTTCGGCTGGCGCGAGCCCCTGATGCTCTTCGT
CCAGATCATCCTGATCGACAAGACCGGCTTCCATCCGAGTACGTGCTCGCTCGATGCGATGTTTCGCTTG
GTGGTCGAATGGGCAGGTAGCCGGATCAAGCGTATGCAGCCGCCGCATTGCATCAGCCATGATGGATACT
TTCTCGGCAGGAGCAAGGTGAGATGACAGGAGATCCTGCCCCGGCACTTCGCCCAATAGCAGCCAGTCCC
TTCCCGCTTCAGTGACAACGTCGAGCACAGCTGCGCAAGGAACGCCCGTCGTGGCCAGCCACGATAGCCG
CGCTGCCTCGTCCTGCAGTTCATTCAGGGCACCGGACAGGTCGGTCTTGACAAAAAGAACCGGGCGCCCC
TGCGCTGACAGCCGGAACACGGCGGCATCAGAGCAGCCGATTGTCTGTTGTGCCCAGTCATAGCCGAATA
GCCTCTCCACCCAAGCGGCCGGAGAACCTGCGTGCAATCCATCTTGTTCAATCATGCGAAACGATCCTCA
TCCTGTCTCTTGATCA
